Addgene plasmid #162288: pEPQD0KN0283
Purpose: (Empty Backbone) Acceptor for golden gate assembly with BsaI overhangs GCTT-CCAT. Generates plasmids for SP6-driven TNT SP6 Coupled Wheat Germ Extract System
Depositing lab: Nicola Patron. Depositing organization: Earlham Institute. Publication: Biofoundry-assisted expression and characterization of plant proteins. Dudley QM, Cai YM, Kallam K, Debreyne H, Carrasco Lopez JA, Patron NJ. Synth Biol (Oxf). 2021 Sep 11;6(1):ysab029. doi: 10.1093/synbio/ysab029. eCollection 2021. PubMed 34693026.
Backbone
  Vector backbone: pUC18
  Vector type: Synthetic Biology
Growth in bacteria
  Bacterial resistance: Kanamycin, 50 μg/mL
  Growth temperature: 37°C
  Growth strain: DH5alpha
  Copy number: High Copy
Gene/Insert
  Gene/Insert name: None
Terms and licenses: Academic/Nonprofit Terms; Industry Terms: Not Available to Industry
How to cite: pEPQD0KN0283 was a gift from Nicola Patron (Addgene plasmid # 162288 ; http://n2t.net/addgene:162288 ; RRID:Addgene_162288)
