[The description below was written by a language model from this plasmid's Addgene catalogue record and pLannotate feature annotations shown in this document.]
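Description:
pEPQD0KN0283 is a small (about 2.5 kb) empty acceptor plasmid for Golden Gate assembly, built on a pUC18 backbone and classed as a synthetic biology vector. It is maintained in E. coli at high copy through a ColE1/pUC-type origin of replication and selected with kanamycin via an aph(3')-Ia aminoglycoside phosphotransferase gene. It carries no gene of interest; users supply the insert by assembling parts into the BsaI-defined cloning site, whose overhangs are recorded as GCTT and CCAT.

The annotated features suggest the usual layout of a Golden Gate acceptor. An SP6 RNA polymerase promoter lies upstream of a lacZα cassette that includes the lac promoter, lac operator, CAP binding site and the pUC18/19 multiple cloning site. A T7 terminator follows on the far side. In vectors of this type the lacZα unit normally acts as a dropout marker that is replaced by the assembled insert, allowing blue/white screening, although the record does not state this and the BsaI sites themselves are not annotated. After assembly, the coding sequence should sit between the SP6 promoter and the terminator. Short fragment hits to lacI, a T7 gene 10-derived solubility tag (SET1) and the pBR322 bom region are also reported. These are probably residual or flanking sequence rather than functional elements.

The stated purpose is to generate plasmids for SP6-driven coupled transcription and translation in a wheat germ extract cell-free system. The associated work concerns biofoundry-assisted expression and characterization of plant proteins.
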