Features (pLannotate 1.2.2; 12 found; start..end, strand, type, name):
     50..207     -  CDS            lacZα (fragment): LacZα fragment of β-galactosidase; lacZ fragment
    204..260     +  misc_feature   MCS: pUC18/19 multiple cloning site
    297..313     -  protein_bind   lac operator: The lac repressor binds to the lac operator to inhibit transcription in E. coli. This inhibition can be relieved by adding lactose or isopropyl-β-D-thiogalactopyranoside (IPTG). lac repressor encoded by lacI
    321..351     -  promoter       lac promoter: promoter for the E. coli lac operon
    366..387     -  protein_bind   CAP binding site: CAP binding activates transcription in the presence of cAMP. E. coli catabolite activator protein
    400..440     -  CDS            lacI (fragment): lac repressor; lacI; The lac repressor binds to the lac operator to inhibit transcription in E. coli. This inhibition can be relieved by adding lactose or isopropyl-β-D-thiogalactopyranoside (IPTG).
    455..504     +  CDS            SET1 (fragment): solubility-enhancement tag derived from T7 phage gene 10B
    512..559     +  terminator     T7 terminator: transcription terminator for bacteriophage T7 RNA polymerase
    577..1392    -  CDS            KanR: aminoglycoside phosphotransferase; aph(3')-Ia; confers resistance to kanamycin in bacteria or G418 (Geneticin®) in eukaryotes
   1514..2102    +  rep_origin     ori: high-copy-number ColE1/pMB1/pBR322/pUC origin of replication
   2221..2239    +  promoter       SP6 promoter: promoter for bacteriophage SP6 RNA polymerase
   2423..44      +  misc_feature   bom (fragment) (across the origin): basis of mobility region from pBR322
>Addgene plasmid #162288 | pEPQD0KN0283 | addgene full sequence | sequence record 320858 | Addgene NGS Result
GTGAAATACCGCACAGATGCGTAAGGAGAAAATACCGCATCAGGCGCCATTCGCCATTCAGGCTGCGCAA
CTGTTGGGAAGGGCGATCGGTGCGGGCCTCTTCGCTATTACGCCAGCTGGCGAAAGGGGGATGTGCTGCA
AGGCGATTAAGTTGGGTAACGCCAGGGTTTTCCCAGTCACGACGTTGTAAAACGACGGCCAGTGAATTCG
AGCTCGGTACCCGGGGATCCTCTAGAGTCGACCTGCAGGCATGCAAGCTTGGCGTAATCATGGTCATAGC
TGTTTCCTGTGTGAAATTGTTATCCGCTCACAATTCCACACAACATACGAGCCGGAAGCATAAAGTGTAA
AGCCTGGGGTGCCTAATGAGTGAGCTAACTCACATTAATTGCGTTGCGCTCACTGCCCGCTTTCCAGTCG
GGAAACCTGTCGTGCCAGCTAGGTCTCAGCTTCGGCTGCTAACAAAGCCCGAAAGGAAGCTGAGTTGGCT
GCTGCCACCGCTGAGCAATAACTAGCATAACCCCTTGGGGCCTCTAAACGGGTCTTGAGGGGTTTTTTGC
TGAAAGCCAATTCTGATTAGAAAAACTCATCGAGCATCAAATGAAACTGCAATTTATTCATATCAGGATT
ATCAATACCATATTTTTGAAAAAGCCGTTTCTGTAATGAAGGAGAAAACTCACCGAGGCAGTTCCATAGG
ATGGCAAGATCCTGGTATCGGTCTGCGATTCCGACTCGTCCAACATCAATACAACCTATTAATTTCCCCT
CGTCAAAAATAAGGTTATCAAGTGAGAAATCACCATGAGTGACGACTGAATCCGGTGAGAATGGCAAAAG
CTTATGCATTTCTTTCCAGACTTGTTCAACAGGCCAGCCATTACGCTCGTCATCAAAATCACTCGCATCA
ACCAAACCGTTATTCATTCGTGATTGCGCCTGAGCGAGACGAAATACGCGATCGCTGTTAAAAGGACAAT
TACAAACAGGAATCGAATGCAACCGGCGCAGGAACACTGCCAGCGCATCAACAATATTTTCACCTGAATC
AGGATATTCTTCTAATACCTGGAATGCTGTTTTCCCGGGGATCGCAGTGGTGAGTAACCATGCATCATCA
GGAGTACGGATAAAATGCTTGATGGTCGGAAGAGGCATAAATTCCGTCAGCCAGTTTAGTCTGACCATCT
CATCTGTAACATCATTGGCAACGCTACCTTTGCCATGTTTCAGAAACAACTCTGGCGCATCGGGCTTCCC
ATACAATCGATAGATTGTCGCACCTGATTGCCCGACATTATCGCGAGCCCATTTATACCCATATAAATCA
GCATCCATGTTGGAATTTAATCGCGGCTTCGAGCAAGACGTTTCCCGTTGAATATGGCTCATAACACCCC
TTGTATTACTGTTTATGTAAGCAGACAGTTTTATTGTTCATGATGATATATTTTTATCTTGTGCAATGTA
ACATCAGAGATTTTGAGACACAACGTGAGATCAAAGGATCTTCTTGAGATCCTTTTTTTCTGCGCGTAAT
CTGCTGCTTGCAAACAAAAAAACCACCGCTACCAGCGGTGGTTTGTTTGCCGGATCAAGAGCTACCAACT
CTTTTTCCGAAGGTAACTGGCTTCAGCAGAGCGCAGATACCAAATACTGTTCTTCTAGTGTAGCCGTAGT
TAGGCCACCACTTCAAGAACTCTGTAGCACCGCCTACATACCTCGCTCTGCTAATCCTGTTACCAGTGGC
TGCTGCCAGTGGCGATAAGTCGTGTCTTACCGGGTTGGACTCAAGACGATAGTTACCGGATAAGGCGCAG
CGGTCGGGCTGAACGGGGGGTTCGTGCACACAGCCCAGCTTGGAGCGAACGACCTACACCGAACTGAGAT
ACCTACAGCGTGAGCTATGAGAAAGCGCCACGCTTCCCGAAGGGAGAAAGGCGGACAGGTATCCGGTAAG
CGGCAGGGTCGGAACAGGAGAGCGCACGAGGGAGCTTCCAGGGGGAAACGCCTGGTATCTTTATAGTCCT
GTCGGGTTTCGCCACCTCTGACTTGAGCGTCGATTTTTGTGATGCTCGTCAGGGGGGCGGAGCCTATGGA
AAAACGCCAGCAACGCGATCCCGCGACGAATAAGCCAGATGCTACACAATTAGGCTTGTACATACTGTCG
TTAGAACGCGGCTACAATTAATACATAACCTTATGTATCATACACATACGATTTAGGTGACACTATAGAA
CTCACCTATCTCCCCAACACCTAATAACATTCAATCACTCTTTCCACTAACCACCTATCTACATCACCAA
GATATCACTAGTTCTCGAGCTCCATAGAGACCGTCACAGCTTGTCTGTAAGCGGATGCCGGGAGCAGACA
AGCCCGTCAGGGCGCGTCAGCGGGTGTTGGCGGGTGTCGGGGCTGGCTTAACTATGCGGCATCAGAGCAG
ATTGTACTGAGAGTGCACCATATGCGGT
